Addgene plasmid #246659: pGuide-RUNX3
Purpose: Guide RNA for human RUNX3
Depositing lab: Joriene de Nooij. Depositing organization: Columbia University. Publication: Derivation and analysis of human somatic sensory neuron subtypes facilitated through fluorescent hPSC reporters. Malka-Gibor E, Oliver KM, Chen S, Garcia-Diaz A, Williams D, Henry JA, Akcan BT, Corneo B, de Nooij JC. Stem Cell Reports. 2026 Jan 2:102753. doi: 10.1016/j.stemcr.2025.102753. PubMed 41483810.
Backbone
  Vector backbone: g-RNA cloning vector
  Backbone manufacturer: Church Lab/Addgene
  Backbone size w/o insert (bp): 3914
  Vector type: CRISPR
Growth in bacteria
  Bacterial resistance: Kanamycin and Bleocin (Zeocin)
  Growth temperature: 37°C
  Growth strain: DH5alpha
  Copy number: Unknown
Gene/Insert
  Gene/Insert name: RUNX3 guide RNA
  gRNA/shRNA sequence: Unspecified
  Species: H. sapiens (human)
  Entrez Gene: RUNX3 (a.k.a. AML2, CBFA3, PEBP2aC)
  Cloning method: Ligation Independent Cloning
Terms and licenses: Academic/Nonprofit Terms; Industry Terms: Not Available to Industry
How to cite: pGuide-RUNX3 was a gift from Joriene de Nooij (Addgene plasmid # 246659 ; http://n2t.net/addgene:246659 ; RRID:Addgene_246659)
