[The description below was written by a language model from this plasmid's Addgene catalogue record and pLannotate feature annotations shown in this document.]
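Description:
pGuide-RUNX3 is a CRISPR guide RNA expression plasmid targeting human RUNX3 (also known as AML2, CBFA3 or PEBP2aC), built by ligation-independent cloning into the widely used gRNA cloning vector backbone. The sequenced plasmid is about 4 kb. It replicates in E. coli from a high-copy ColE1/pUC-type origin and is selected with kanamycin, via the Tn5-derived NeoR/KanR aminoglycoside phosphotransferase, and Zeocin/bleomycin, via the Sh ble gene downstream of an AmpR promoter fragment.

The functional payload is a compact cassette on the reverse strand. A human U6 RNA polymerase III promoter drives a short transcript ending in the Streptococcus pyogenes Cas9 gRNA scaffold. The RUNX3-specific spacer is presumably located in the short unannotated interval between promoter and scaffold, although the record lists the targeting sequence as unspecified. The plasmid encodes no Cas9, so the nuclease must be supplied separately, for example from a co-transfected expression plasmid. The cassette is flanked by attB1 and attB2 fragments and sits within a TOPO-style cloning region. This region carries SP6 and T7 promoters, lac promoter/operator elements and fragments of lacI, lacZα and ccdB. These, along with the tnpA and bom fragments, are backbone remnants with no evident role in guide expression. No mammalian selection marker cassette or reporter is annotated, which suggests transient delivery.

The stated purpose is simply to provide a guide RNA for human RUNX3. The associated publication concerns fluorescent reporter lines in human pluripotent stem cells used to derive and analyse somatic sensory neuron subtypes. This suggests the guide was used for Cas9-mediated targeting of the RUNX3 locus during reporter generation, though the record does not describe the donor or editing strategy.
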