Features (pLannotate 1.2.2; 18 found; start..end, strand, type, name):
      1..589     +  rep_origin     ori: high-copy-number ColE1/pMB1/pBR322/pUC origin of replication
    772..864     +  CDS            lacI (fragment): lac repressor; lacI; The lac repressor binds to the lac operator to inhibit transcription in E. coli. This inhibition can be relieved by adding lactose or isopropyl-β-D-thiogalactopyranoside (IPTG).
    877..898     +  protein_bind   CAP binding site: CAP binding activates transcription in the presence of cAMP. E. coli catabolite activator protein
    913..943     +  promoter       lac promoter: promoter for the E. coli lac operon
    951..967     +  protein_bind   lac operator: The lac repressor binds to the lac operator to inhibit transcription in E. coli. This inhibition can be relieved by adding lactose or isopropyl-β-D-thiogalactopyranoside (IPTG). lac repressor encoded by lacI
   1009..1027    +  promoter       SP6 promoter: promoter for bacteriophage SP6 RNA polymerase
   1115..1136    +  protein_bind   attB2 (fragment): mutant version of attB; recombination site for the Gateway® BP reaction BP Clonase™
   1148..1223    -  misc_RNA       gRNA scaffold: guide RNA scaffold for the Streptococcus pyogenes CRISPR/Cas9 system
   1252..1492    -  promoter       U6 promoter: RNA polymerase III promoter for human U6 snRNA
   1544..1563    -  protein_bind   attB1 (fragment): mutant version of attB; recombination site for the Gateway® BP reaction BP Clonase™
   1632..1650    -  promoter       T7 promoter: promoter for bacteriophage T7 RNA polymerase
   1653..1800    +  CDS            lacZα (fragment): LacZα fragment of β-galactosidase; lacZ fragment
   1810..2113    +  CDS            ccdB (fragment): CcdB, a bacterial toxin that poisons DNA gyrase; ccdB; Plasmids containing the ccdB gene cannot be propagated in standard E. coli strains.
   2161..2430    +  CDS            tnpA (fragment): TN5P_ECOLX - Also known as tnp. Experimental evidence at protein level: Swiss-Prot protein existence level 1. Mediates transposition of transposon Tn5 by a 'cut and paste' mechanism. First, the monomeric transposase binds the 19 bp inverted DNA repeats flanking the transposon. Then, dimerization of the DNA- bound transposase creates a synaptic DNA complex. After nicking of the first DNA strand, excision of the transposon proceeds through a series of intermediates. The transposase then mediates the insertion of the transposon at a new site by strand transfer. The activity of the wild- type tran
   2462..3256    +  CDS            NeoR/KanR: aminoglycoside phosphotransferase from Tn5; aph(3')-II (or nptII); confers resistance to neomycin, kanamycin, and G418 (Geneticin®)
   3277..3327    -  misc_feature   bom (fragment): basis of mobility region from pBR322
   3354..3442    +  promoter       AmpR promoter (fragment): bla
   3462..3836    +  CDS            BleoR: antibiotic-binding protein; Sh ble from Streptoalloteichus hindustanus; confers resistance to bleomycin, phleomycin, and Zeocin™
>Addgene plasmid #246659 | pGuide-RUNX3 | addgene full sequence | sequence record 491555 | Addgene NGS Result
TTGAGATCCTTTTTTTCTGCGCGTAATCTGCTGCTTGCAAACAAAAAAACCACCGCTACCAGCGGTGGTT
TGTTTGCCGGATCAAGAGCTACCAACTCTTTTTCCGAAGGTAACTGGCTTCAGCAGAGCGCAGATACCAA
ATACTGTTCTTCTAGTGTAGCCGTAGTTAGGCCACCACTTCAAGAACTCTGTAGCACCGCCTACATACCT
CGCTCTGCTAATCCTGTTACCAGTGGCTGCTGCCAGTGGCGATAAGTCGTGTCTTACCGGGTTGGACTCA
AGACGATAGTTACCGGATAAGGCGCAGCGGTCGGGCTGAACGGGGGGTTCGTGCACACAGCCCAGCTTGG
AGCGAACGACCTACACCGAACTGAGATACCTACAGCGTGAGCTATGAGAAAGCGCCACGCTTCCCGAAGG
GAGAAAGGCGGACAGGTATCCGGTAAGCGGCAGGGTCGGAACAGGAGAGCGCACGAGGGAGCTTCCAGGG
GGAAACGCCTGGTATCTTTATAGTCCTGTCGGGTTTCGCCACCTCTGACTTGAGCGTCGATTTTTGTGAT
GCTCGTCAGGGGGGCGGAGCCTATGGAAAAACGCCAGCAACGCGGCCTTTTTACGGTTCCTGGCCTTTTG
CTGGCCTTTTGCTCACATGTTCTTTCCTGCGTTATCCCCTGATTCTGTGGATAACCGTATTACCGCCTTT
GAGTGAGCTGATACCGCTCGCCGCAGCCGAACGACCGAGCGCAGCGAGTCAGTGAGCGAGGAAGCGGAAG
AGCGCCCAATACGCAAACCGCCTCTCCCCGCGCGTTGGCCGATTCATTAATGCAGCTGGCACGACAGGTT
TCCCGACTGGAAAGCGGGCAGTGAGCGCAACGCAATTAATGTGAGTTAGCTCACTCATTAGGCACCCCAG
GCTTTACACTTTATGCTTCCGGCTCGTATGTTGTGTGGAATTGTGAGCGGATAACAATTTCACACAGGAA
ACAGCTATGACCATGATTACGCCAAGCTATTTAGGTGACACTATAGAATACTCAAGCTATGCATCAAGCT
TGGTACCGAGCTCGGATCCACTAGTAACGGCCGCCAGTGTGCTGGAATTCGCCCTTTAATGCCAACTTTG
TACAAGAAAGCTGGGTCTAGAAAAAAAGCACCGACTCGGTGCCACTTTTTCAAGTTGATAACGGACTAGC
CTTATTTTAACTTGCTATTTCTAGCTCTAAAACCCAGGGCGGTCAGTAGGGCCGGTGTTTCGTCCTTTCC
ACAAGATATATAAAGCCAAGAAATCGAAATACTTTCAAGTTACGGTAAGCATATGATAGTCCATTTTAAA
ACATAATTTTAAAACTGCAAACTACCCAAGAAATTATTACTTTCTACGTCACGTATTTTGTACTAATATC
TTTGTGTTTACAGTCAAATTAATTCTAATTATCTCTCTAACAGCCTTGTATCGTATATGCAAATATGAAG
GAATCATGGGAAATAGGCCCTCTTCCTGCCCGACCTTGGTACCGGATCCAGTCGACTGAATTGGTTCCTT
TAAAGCCTGCTTTTTTGTACAAAGGGCGAATTCTGCAGATATCCATCACACTGGCGGCCGCTCGAGCATG
CATCTAGAGGGCCCAATTCGCCCTATAGTGAGTCGTATTACAATTCACTGGCCGTCGTTTTACAACGTCG
TGACTGGGAAAACCCTGGCGTTACCCAACTTAATCGCCTTGCAGCACATCCCCCTTTCGCCAGCTGGCGT
AATAGCGAAGAGGCCCGCACCGATCGCCCTTCCCAACAGTTGCGCAGCCTATACGTACGGCAGTTTAAGG
TTTACACCTATAAAAGAGAGAGCCGTTATCGTCTGTTTGTGGATGTACAGAGTGATATTATTGACACGCC
GGGGCGACGGATGGTGATCCCCCTGGCCAGTGCACGTCTGCTGTCAGATAAAGTCTCCCGTGAACTTTAC
CCGGTGGTGCATATCGGGGATGAAAGCTGGCGCATGATGACCACCGATATGGCCAGTGTGCCGGTCTCCG
TTATCGGGGAAGAAGTGGCTGATCTCAGCCACCGCGAAAATGACATCAAAAACGCCATTAACCTGATGTT
CTGGGGAATATAAATGTCAGGCATGAGATTATCAAAAAGGATCTTCACCTAGATCCTTTTCACGTAGAAA
GCCAGTCCGCAGAAACGGTGCTGACCCCGGATGAATGTCAGCTACTGGGCTATCTGGACAAGGGAAAACG
CAAGCGCAAAGAGAAAGCAGGTAGCTTGCAGTGGGCTTACATGGCGATAGCTAGACTGGGCGGTTTTATG
GACAGCAAGCGAACCGGAATTGCCAGCTGGGGCGCCCTCTGGTAAGGTTGGGAAGCCCTGCAAAGTAAAC
TGGATGGCTTTCTTGCCGCCAAGGATCTGATGGCGCAGGGGATCAAGCTCTGATCAAGAGACAGGATGAG
GATCGTTTCGCATGATTGAACAAGATGGATTGCACGCAGGTTCTCCGGCCGCTTGGGTGGAGAGGCTATT
CGGCTATGACTGGGCACAACAGACAATCGGCTGCTCTGATGCCGCCGTGTTCCGGCTGTCAGCGCAGGGG
CGCCCGGTTCTTTTTGTCAAGACCGACCTGTCCGGTGCCCTGAATGAACTGCAAGACGAGGCAGCGCGGC
TATCGTGGCTGGCCACGACGGGCGTTCCTTGCGCAGCTGTGCTCGACGTTGTCACTGAAGCGGGAAGGGA
CTGGCTGCTATTGGGCGAAGTGCCGGGGCAGGATCTCCTGTCATCTCACCTTGCTCCTGCCGAGAAAGTA
TCCATCATGGCTGATGCAATGCGGCGGCTGCATACGCTTGATCCGGCTACCTGCCCATTCGACCACCAAG
CGAAACATCGCATCGAGCGAGCACGTACTCGGATGGAAGCCGGTCTTGTCGATCAGGATGATCTGGACGA
AGAGCATCAGGGGCTCGCGCCAGCCGAACTGTTCGCCAGGCTCAAGGCGAGCATGCCCGACGGCGAGGAT
CTCGTCGTGACCCATGGCGATGCCTGCTTGCCGAATATCATGGTGGAAAATGGCCGCTTTTCTGGATTCA
TCGACTGTGGCCGGCTGGGTGTGGCGGACCGCTATCAGGACATAGCGTTGGCTACCCGTGATATTGCTGA
AGAGCTTGGCGGCGAATGGGCTGACCGCTTCCTCGTGCTTTACGGTATCGCCGCTCCCGATTCGCAGCGC
ATCGCCTTCTATCGCCTTCTTGACGAGTTCTTCTGAATTATTAACGCTTACAATTTCCTGATGCGGTATT
TTCTCCTTACGCATCTGTGCGGTATTTCACACCGCATCAGGTGGCACTTTTCGGGGAAATGTGCGCGGAA
CCCCTATTTGTTTATTTTTCTAAATACATTCAAATATGTATCCGCTCATGAGACAATAACCCTGATAAAT
GCTTCAATAATAGCACGTGAGGAGGGCCACCATGGCCAAGTTGACCAGTGCCGTTCCGGTGCTCACCGCG
CGCGACGTCGCCGGAGCGGTCGAGTTCTGGACCGACCGGCTCGGGTTCTCCCGGGACTTCGTGGAGGACG
ACTTCGCCGGTGTGGTCCGGGACGACGTGACCCTGTTCATCAGCGCGGTCCAGGACCAGGTGGTGCCGGA
CAACACCCTGGCCTGGGTGTGGGTGCGCGGCCTGGACGAGCTGTACGCCGAGTGGTCGGAGGTCGTGTCC
ACGAACTTCCGGGACGCCTCCGGGCCGGCCATGACCGAGATCGGCGAGCAGCCGTGGGGGCGGGAGTTCG
CCCTGCGCGACCCGGCCGGCAACTGCGTGCACTTCGTGGCCGAGGAGCAGGACTGACACGTGCTAAAACT
TCATTTTTAATTTAAAAGGATCTAGGTGAAGATCCTTTTTGATAATCTCATGACCAAAATCCCTTAACGT
GAGTTTTCGTTCCACTGAGCGTCAGACCCCGTAGAAAAGATCAAAGGATCTTC
